Addgene plasmid #48517: pFUSB4_GCCC
Depositing lab: Stephen Ekker. Depositing organization: Mayo Foundation for Medical Education and Research. Publication: High Efficiency In Vivo Genome Engineering with a Simplified 15-RVD GoldyTALEN Design. Ma AC, Lee HB, Clark KJ, Ekker SC. PLoS One. 2013 May 29;8(5):e65259. doi: 10.1371/journal.pone.0065259. Print 2013. PubMed 23734242.
Backbone
  Vector backbone: pFUS_B4
  Vector type: Mammalian Expression, TALEN
Growth in bacteria
  Bacterial resistance: Spectinomycin, 50 μg/mL
  Growth temperature: 37°C
  Growth strain: Top10
  Copy number: Unknown
Gene/Insert
  Gene/Insert name: RVD sequence: NN HD HD HD
  Species: Synthetic
  Cloning method: Unknown
  Sequencing primers: 5′ ttgatgcctggcagttccct; 3′ cgaaccgaacaggcttatgt
Terms and licenses: Academic/Nonprofit Terms; Industry Terms: Not Available to Industry
Depositor comments: Plasmid was created using Golden Gate cloning.
How to cite: pFUSB4_GCCC was a gift from Stephen Ekker (Addgene plasmid # 48517 ; http://n2t.net/addgene:48517 ; RRID:Addgene_48517)
