[The description below was written by a language model from this plasmid's Addgene catalogue record and pLannotate feature annotations shown in this document.]
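Description:
pFUSB4_GCCC is a small (about 2.9 kb) bacterial intermediate plasmid for Golden Gate assembly of TALE nucleases, built on the pFUS_B4 array vector. It carries a pre-assembled block of four synthetic TALE repeat modules whose repeat-variable diresidues are NN, HD, HD and HD. Under the standard TALE code these specify the bases G, C, C and C, which is what the plasmid name indicates. The depositor notes that the array was made by Golden Gate cloning. The catalogue lists the vector type as mammalian expression/TALEN, but the feature table shows no eukaryotic promoter, polyadenylation signal or nuclease domain. The plasmid therefore looks like a cloning module rather than a stand-alone expression construct.

Propagation in E. coli relies on a high-copy ColE1/pUC-type origin. Selection uses the aadA aminoglycoside adenylyltransferase gene, which confers spectinomycin (and streptomycin) resistance and lies downstream of a fragment of the class 1 integron Pc promoter and a remnant of a gentamicin resistance gene. Other annotated elements are the rrnB T1 and T2 transcription terminators and short leftover fragments of lacI and lacZα. The lacZα remnant is consistent with a blue/white screening cassette having been replaced by the repeat array. The automated annotation does not label the TALE repeats themselves, which presumably occupy the unannotated region near the start of the sequence.

The associated publication describes a simplified 15-RVD GoldyTALEN design for in vivo genome engineering. Pre-built four-repeat blocks such as this one would be combined with other repeat arrays in a second Golden Gate step, placing them in a final TALEN scaffold vector and speeding up construction of custom nucleases.
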