Features (pLannotate 1.2.2; 8 found; start..end, strand, type, name):
      3..39      -  CDS            lacZα (fragment): LacZα fragment of β-galactosidase; lacZ fragment
    596..619     +  promoter       Pc promoter (fragment): intI1 (promoter lies within the coding sequence); class 1 integron promoter
    795..851     +  CDS            GmR (fragment): gentamycin acetyltransferase; aacC1; confers resistance to gentamycin
    858..1649    +  CDS            SmR: aminoglycoside adenylyltransferase (Murphy, 1985); aadA; confers resistance to spectinomycin and streptomycin
   1742..2330    +  rep_origin     ori: high-copy-number ColE1/pMB1/pBR322/pUC origin of replication
   2513..2605    +  CDS            lacI (fragment): lac repressor; lacI; The lac repressor binds to the lac operator to inhibit transcription in E. coli. This inhibition can be relieved by adding lactose or isopropyl-β-D-thiogalactopyranoside (IPTG).
   2660..2687    -  terminator     rrnB T2 terminator: transcription terminator T2 from the E. coli rrnB gene
   2819..2862    +  terminator     rrnB T1 terminator: Escherichia coli rrnB; transcription terminator T1 from the E. coli rrnB gene
>Addgene plasmid #48517 | pFUSB4_GCCC | depositor full sequence | sequence record 70217 | Full Sequence
ATGTTTTCCCAGTCACGACGTTGTAAAACGACGGCCAGTCTTAAGCGTCTCATGGCCTGACCCCGGACCA
AGTGGTGGCCTATCGCCAGCAACAATGGCGGCAAGCAAGCGCTCGAAACGGTGCAGCGGCTGTTGCCGGT
GCTGTGCCAGGACCATGGCCTGACTCCGGACCAAGTGGTGGCTATCGCCAGCCACGATGGCGGCAAGCAA
GCGCTCGAAACGGTGCAGCGGCTGTTGCCGGTGCTGTGCCAGGACCATGGCCTGACTCCGGACCAAGTGG
TGGCTATCGCCAGCCACGATGGCGGCAAGCAAGCGCTCGAAACGGTGCAGCGGCTGTTGCCGGTGCTGTG
CCAGGACCATGGCCTGACTCCGGACCAAGTGGTGGCTATCGCCAGCCACGATGGCGGCAAGCAAGCGCTC
GAAACGGTGCAGCGGCTGTTGCCGGTGCTGTGCCAGGACCATGGCCTGACCCCGGACCAAGTGGTGGCTA
TCGAGACGTCTAGACCAGCCAGGACAGAAATGCCTCGACTTCGCTGCTACCCAAGGTTGCCGGGTGACGC
ACACCGTGGAAACGGATGAAGGCACGAACCCAGTGGACATAAGCCTGTTCGGTTCGTAAGCTGTAATGCA
AGTAGCGTATGCGCTCACGCAACTGGTCCAGAACCTTGACCGAACGCAGCGGTGGTAACGGCGCAGTGGC
GGTTTTCATGGCTTGTTATGACTGTTTTTTTGGGGTACAGTCTATGCCTCGGGCATCCAAGCAGCAAGCG
CGTTACGCCGTGGGTCGATGTTTGATGTTATGGAGCAGCAACGATGTTACGCAGCAGGGCAGTCGCCCTA
AAACAAAGTTAAACATTATGAGGGAAGCGGTGATCGCCGAAGTATCGACTCAACTATCAGAGGTAGTTGG
CGTCATCGAGCGCCATCTCGAACCGACGTTGCTGGCCGTACATTTGTACGGCTCCGCAGTGGATGGCGGC
CTGAAGCCACACAGTGATATTGATTTGCTGGTTACGGTGACCGTAAGGCTTGATGAAACAACGCGGCGAG
CTTTGATCAACGACCTTTTGGAAACTTCGGCTTCCCCTGGAGAGAGCGAGATTCTCCGCGCTGTAGAAGT
CACCATTGTTGTGCACGACGACATCATTCCGTGGCGTTATCCAGCTAAGCGCGAACTGCAATTTGGAGAA
TGGCAGCGCAATGACATTCTTGCAGGTATCTTCGAGCCAGCCACGATCGACATTGATCTGGCTATCTTGC
TGACAAAAGCAAGAGAACATAGCGTTGCCTTGGTAGGTCCAGCGGCGGAGGAACTCTTTGATCCGGTTCC
TGAACAGGATCTATTTGAGGCGCTAAATGAAACCTTAACGCTATGGAACTCGCCGCCCGACTGGGCTGGC
GATGAGCGAAATGTAGTGCTTACGTTGTCCCGCATTTGGTACAGCGCAGTAACCGGCAAAATCGCGCCGA
AGGATGTCGCTGCCGACTGGGCAATGGAGCGCCTGCCGGCCCAGTATCAGCCCGTCATACTTGAAGCTAG
ACAGGCTTATCTTGGACAAGAAGAAGATCGCTTGGCCTCGCGCGCAGATCAGTTGGAAGAATTTGTCCAC
TACGTGAAAGGCGAGATCACCAAGGTAGTCGGCAAATAACCCTCGAGCCACCCATGACCAAAATCCCTTA
ACGTGAGTTACGCGTCGTTCCACTGAGCGTCAGACCCCGTAGAAAAGATCAAAGGATCTTCTTGAGATCC
TTTTTTTCTGCGCGTAATCTGCTGCTTGCAAACAAAAAAACCACCGCTACCAGCGGTGGTTTGTTTGCCG
GATCAAGAGCTACCAACTCTTTTTCCGAAGGTAACTGGCTTCAGCAGAGCGCAGATACCAAATACTGTCC
TTCTAGTGTAGCCGTAGTTAGGCCACCACTTCAAGAACTCTGTAGCACCGCCTACATACCTCGCTCTGCT
AATCCTGTTACCAGTGGCTGCTGCCAGTGGCGATAAGTCGTGTCTTACCGGGTTGGACTCAAGACGATAG
TTACCGGATAAGGCGCAGCGGTCGGGCTGAACGGGGGGTTCGTGCACACAGCCCAGCTTGGAGCGAACGA
CCTACACCGAACTGAGATACCTACAGCGTGAGCATTGAGAAAGCGCCACGCTTCCCGAAGGGAGAAAGGC
GGACAGGTATCCGGTAAGCGGCAGGGTCGGAACAGGAGAGCGCACGAGGGAGCTTCCAGGGGGAAACGCC
TGGTATCTTTATAGTCCTGTCGGGTTTCGCCACCTCTGACTTGAGCGTCGATTTTTGTGATGCTCGTCAG
GGGGGCGGAGCCTATGGAAAAACGCCAGCAACGCGGCCTTTTTACGGTTCCTGGCCTTTTGCTGGCCTTT
TGCTCACATGTTCTTTCCTGCGTTATCCCCTGATTCTGTGGATAACCGTATTACCGCCTTTGAGTGAGCT
GATACCGCTCGCCGCAGCCGAACGACCGAGCGCAGCGAGTCAGTGAGCGAGGAAGCGGAAGAGCGCCCAA
TACGCAAACCGCCTCTCCCCGCGCGTTGGCCGATTCATTAATGCAGCTGGCACGACAGGTTTCCCGACTG
GAAAGCGGGCAGTGAGCGCAACGCAATTAATACGCGTACCGCTAGCCAGGAAGAGTTTGTAGAAACGCAA
AAAGGCCATCCGTCAGGATGGCCTTCTGCTTAGTTTGATGCCTGGCAGTTTATGGCGGGCGTCCTGCCCG
CCACCCTCCGGGCCGTTGCTTCACAACGTTCAAATCCGCTCCCGGCGGATTTGTCCTACTCAGGAGAGCG
TTCACCGACAAACAACAGATAAAACGAAAGGCCCAGTCTTCCGACTGAGCCTTTCGTTTTATTTGATGCC
TGGCAGTTCCCTACTCTCGCGTTAACGCTAGCATGG
