>Addgene plasmid #48517 | pFUSB4_GCCC | addgene partial sequence | sequence record 70933 | pCR8_F1 5'-ttgatgcctggcagttccct-3'
TTTCCCAGTCACGACGTTGTAAAACGACGGCCAGTCTTAAGCGTCTCATGGCCTGACCCCGGACCAAGTG
GTGGCTATCGCCAGCAACAATGGCGGCAAGCAAGCGCTCGAAACGGTGCAGCGGCTGTTGCCGGTGCTGT
GCCAGGACCATGGCCTGACTCCGGACCAAGTGGTGGCTATCGCCAGCCACGATGGCGGCAAGCAAGCGCT
CGAAACGGTGCAGCGGCTGTTGCCGGTGCTGTGCCAGGACCATGGCCTGACTCCGGACCAAGTGGTGGCT
ATCGCCAGCCACGATGGCGGCAAGCAAGCGCTCGAAACGGTGCAGCGGCTGTTGCCGGTGCTGTGCCAGG
ACCATGGCCTGACTCCGGACCAAGTGGTGGCTATCGCCAGCCACGATGGCGGCAAGCAAGCGCTCGAAAC
GGTGCAGCGGCTGTTGCCGGTGCTGTGCCAGGACCATGGCCTGACCCCGGACCAAGTGGTGGCTATCGAG
ACGTCTAGACCAGCCAGGACAGAAATGCCTCGACTTCGCTGCTACCCAAGGTTGCCGGGTGACGCACACC
GTGGAAACGGATGAAGGCACGAACCCAGTGGACATAAGCCTGTTCGGTTCGTAAGCTGTAATGCAAGTAG
CGTATGCGCTCACGCAACTGGTCCAGAACCTTGACCGAACGCAGCGGTGGTAACGGCGCAGTGGCGGTTT
TCATGGCTTGTTATGACTGTTTTTTTGGGGTACAGTCTATGCCTCGGGCATCCAAGCAGCAAGCGCGTTA
CGCCGTGGGTCGATGTTTGATGTTATGGAGCAGCAACGATGTTACGCAGCAGGGCAGTCGCCCTAAAACA
AAGTTAAACATTATGAGGGAAGCGGTGATCGCCGAAGTATCGACTCAACTATCAGAGGTAGTTGGCGTCA
TCGAGCGCCATCTCGAACCGACGTTGCTGGCCGTACATTTGTA
